>Addgene plasmid #62753 | mEmerald-Enconsin-C-18 | addgene full sequence | sequence record 213048 | Addgene NGS Result
ATAGTAATCAATTACGGGGTCATTAGTTCATAGCCCATATATGGAGTTCCGCGTTACATAACTTACGGTA
AATGGCCCGCCTGGCTGACCGCCCAACGACCCCCGCCCATTGACGTCAATAATGACGTATGTTCCCATAG
TAACGCCAATAGGGACTTTCCATTGACGTCAATGGGTGGAGTATTTACGGTAAACTGCCCACTTGGCAGT
ACATCAAGTGTATCATATGCCAAGTACGCCCCCTATTGACGTCAATGACGGTAAATGGCCCGCCTGGCAT
TATGCCCAGTACATGACCTTATGGGACTTTCCTACTTGGCAGTACATCTACGTATTAGTCATCGCTATTA
CCATGGTGATGCGGTTTTGGCAGTACATCAATGGGCGTGGATAGCGGTTTGACTCACGGGGATTTCCAAG
TCTCCACCCCATTGACGTCAATGGGAGTTTGTTTTGGCACCAAAATCAACGGGACTTTCCAAAATGTCGT
AACAACTCCGCCCCATTGACGCAAATGGGCGGTAGGCGTGTACGGTGGGAGGTCTATATAAGCAGAGCTG
GTTTAGTGAACCGTCAGATCCGCTAGCGCTACCGGTCGCCACCATGGTGAGCAAGGGCGAGGAGCTGTTC
ACCGGGGTGGTGCCCATCCTGGTCGAGCTGGACGGCGACGTAAACGGCCACAAGTTCAGCGTGTCCGGCG
AGGGCGAGGGCGATGCCACCTACGGCAAGCTGACCCTGAAGTTCATCTGCACCACCGGCAAGCTGCCCGT
GCCCTGGCCCACCCTCGTGACCACCTTGACCTACGGCGTGCAGTGCTTCGCCCGCTACCCCGACCACATG
AAGCAGCACGACTTCTTCAAGTCCGCCATGCCCGAAGGCTACGTCCAGGAGCGCACCATCTTCTTCAAGG
ACGACGGCAACTACAAGACCCGCGCCGAGGTGAAGTTCGAGGGCGACACCCTGGTGAACCGCATCGAGCT
GAAGGGCATCGACTTCAAGGAGGACGGCAACATCCTGGGGCACAAGCTGGAGTACAACTACAACAGCCAC
AAGGTCTATATCACCGCCGACAAGCAGAAGAACGGCATCAAGGTGAACTTCAAGACCCGCCACAACATCG
AGGACGGCAGCGTGCAGCTCGCCGACCACTACCAGCAGAACACCCCCATCGGCGACGGCCCCGTGCTGCT
GCCCGACAACCACTACCTGAGCACCCAGTCCAAGCTGAGCAAAGACCCCAACGAGAAGCGCGATCACATG
GTCCTGCTGGAGTTCGTGACCGCCGCCGGGATCACTCTCGGCATGGACGAGCTGTACAAGTCCGGACTCA
GATCTCGAGCTCAAGCTTCGAATTCAGGGTCTGGAAGTGGTAGCGCGGAGCTAGGAGCTGGCGGCGACGG
CCACAGGGGCGGCGACGGCGCAGTGCGAAGCGAAACAGCACCCGACAGCTACAAAGTGCAAGATAAGAAA
AATGCCTCCAGCCGCCCTGCCTCTGCAATTTCAGGACAAAATAACAACCACTCAGGAAATAAACCAGACC
CTCCGCCTGTGTTACGTGTTGATGACCGGCAGCGGCTGGCCCGGGAGCGACGTGAGGAACGGGAGAAACA
GCTAGCTGCAAGAGAAATAGTGTGGTTAGAAAGAGAAGAGCGAGCCAGGCAGCACTACGAGAAGCACCTG
GAAGAGCGGAAGAAGAGGTTGGAGGAGCAGAGGCAGAAGGAGGAGCGGAGGAGGGCTGCTGTGGAGGAGA
AGCGGAGGCAGAGACTTGAGGAGGACAAAGAACGCCACGAAGCTGTTGTACGGCGCACAATGGAAAGGAG
CCAGAAGCCAAAACAGAAGCATAACCGTTGGTCGTGGGGAGGCTCTCTCCATGGGAGCCCTAGCATCCAC
AGTGCAGATCCAGACAGGCGGTCAGTTTCCACCATGAATCTTTCGAAATATGTTGATCCCGTCATTAGCA
AGCGGCTCTCCTCTTCATCTGCAACTTTACTAAATTCTCCAGATAGAGCTCGCCGCCTGCAGCTCAGCCC
ATGGGAGAGCAGCGTTGTTAACAGACTCCTGACGCCCACACATTCGTTCCTGGCCAGAAGTAAAAGCACA
GCTGCCTTGTCTGGAGAAGCAGCATCTTGCAGCCCCATCATCATGCCCTACAAAGCTGCACACTCTAGAA
ATTCGATGGATCGACCAAAACTCTTTGTAACACCACCTGAGGGCTCTTCTCGCAGGAGGATCATTCATGG
CACAGCGAGCTATAAAAAAGAAAGAGAGAGAGAAAATGTACTCTTCCTCACATCTGGCACCCGAAGGGCT
GTATCTCCATCTAATCCCAAAGCAAGACAACCAGCTCGCTCCCGACTTTGGCTTCCGTCCAAGTCTCTTC
CTCATTTGCCTGGCACACCCAGACCGACATCCTCCTTGCCACCCGGCTCAGTCAAAGCTGCTCCTGCTCA
GGTCCGGCCCCCATCCCCCGGCAACATCCGCCCTGTCAAGAGGGAAGTCAAAGTGGAGCCTGAGAAGAAA
GATCCTGAGAAGGAACCTCAGAAAGTTGCCAATGAGCCCTCACTAAAGGGCAGAGCACCTTTAGTGAAGG
TAGAAGAAGCCACAGTTGAAGAGCGGACACCTGCTGAACCAGAAGTTGGCCCTGCTGCTCCAGCCATGGC
CCCAGCTCCAGCCTCGGCCCCAGCTCCAGCCTCGGCCCCAGCTCCAGCCCCGGTCCCCACCCCAGCCATG
GTCTCAGCCCCGTCATCCACTGTGAATGCCAGTGCTTCTGTTAAGACTTCTGCAGGCACCACCGACCCAG
AGGAGGCCACAAGGCTTCTAGCTGAGAAGAGGCGGCTGGCCCGAGAGCAGAGAGAAAAGGAAGAAAGGGA
GAGGAGGGAGCAGGAAGAGCTTGAAAGACAAAAGAGAGAGGAATTGGCTCAACGTGTGGCTGAAGAGAGG
ACGACTCGCCGTGAGGAGGAGTCGCGCAGGCTGGAAGCCGAGCAGGCCCGGGAGAAGGAGGAGCAGCTGC
AGCGGCAGGCGGAGGAGCGGGCGCTGCGCGAGTGGGAGGAGGCAGAGCGCGCCCAGAGGCAGAAAGAAGA
AGAAGCTCGCGTTCGTGAAGAAGCAGAGAGGGTCCGGCAGGAACGAGAGAAGCATTTCCAGAGAGAAGAG
CAAGAGCGCCTGGAGAGAAAGAAGCGACTTGAGGAGATTATGAAAAGAACCAGGAGAACAGAAGCTACAG
ATAAGAAAACCAGTGATCAGAGAAACGGTGATATAGCCAAGGGAGCTCTCACTGGAGGAACAGAGGTGTC
TGCACTTCCATGTACAACAAACGCTCCGGGAAATGGAAAGCCAGTTGGTAGCCCACATGTGGTTACCTCA
CACCAGTCAAAAGTGACAGTGGAGAGCACTCCCGATTTGGAAAAACAACCAAATGAAAATGGTGTATCTG
TTCAGAATGAAAATTTTGAAGAAATTATAAACTTACCCATTGGATCTAAACCATCCAGATTAGATGTCAC
CAACAGTGAGAGCCCAGAAATTCCTTTGAATCCAATTTTGGCCTTTGATGATGAAGGGACACTTGGGCCC
CTGCCTCAGGTAGATGGTGTTCAGACACAGCAGACTGCAGAAGTTATATGAGGATCCACCGGATCTAGAT
AACTGATCATAATCAGCCATACCACATTTGTAGAGGTTTTACTTGCTTTAAAAAACCTCCCACACCTCCC
CCTGAACCTGAAACATAAAATGAATGCAATTGTTGTTGTTAACTTGTTTATTGCAGCTTATAATGGTTAC
AAATAAAGCAATAGCATCACAAATTTCACAAATAAAGCATTTTTTTCACTGCATTCTAGTTGTGGTTTGT
CCAAACTCATCAATGTATCTTAACGCGTAAATTGTAAGCGTTAATATTTTGTTAAAATTCGCGTTAAATT
TTTGTTAAATCAGCTCATTTTTTAACCAATAGGCCGAAATCGGCAAAATCCCTTATAAATCAAAAGAATA
GACCGAGATAGGGT
[37 nt withheld, positions 4005-4041]
AAAGAACGTGGACTCCAACGTCAAAGG
[49 nt withheld, positions 4069-4117]
T
[91 nt withheld, positions 4119-4209]
G
[124 nt withheld, positions 4211-4334]
CAGGTGGCACTTTTCGGGGAAATGTGCGCGGAACCCCTATTTGTTTATTTTTCTAAATACATTCAAATAT
GTATCCGCTCATGAGACAATAACCCTGATAAATGCTTCAATAATATTGAAAAAGGAAGAGTCCTGAGGCG
GAAAGAACCAGCTGTGGAATGTGTGTCAGTTAGGGTGTGGAAAGTCCCCAGGCTCCCCAGCAGGCAGAAG
TATGCAAAGCATGCATCTCAATTAGTCAGCAACCAGGTGTGGAAAGTCCCCAGGCTCCCCAGCAGGCAGA
AGTATGCAAAGCATGCATCTCAATTAGTCAGCAACCATAGTCCCGCCCCTAACTCCGCCCATCCCGCCCC
TAACTCCGCCCAGTTCCGCCCATTCTCCGCCCCATGGCTGACTAATTTTTTTTATTTATGCAGAGGCCGA
GGCCGCCTCGGCCTCTGAGCTATTCCAGAAGTAGTGAGGAGGCTTTTTTGGAGGCCTAGGCTTTTGCAAA
GATCGATCAAGAGACAGGATGAGGATCGTTTCGCATGATTGAACAAGATGGATTGCACGCAGGTTCTCCG
GCCGCTTGGGTGGAGAGGCTATTCGGCTATGACTGGGCACAACAGACAATCGGCTGCTCTGATGCCGCCG
TGTTCCGGCTGTCAGCGCAGGGGCGCCCGGTTCTTTTTGTCAAGACCGACCTGTCCGGTGCCCTGAATGA
ACTGCAAGACGAGGCAGCGCGGCTATCGTGGCTGGCCACGACGGGCGTTCCTTGCGCAGCTGTGCTCGAC
GTTGTCACTGAAGCGGGAAGGGACTGGCTGCTATTGGGCGAAGTGCCGGGGCAGGATCTCCTGTCATCTC
ACCTTGCTCCTGCCGAGAAAGTATCCATCATGGCTGATGCAATGCGGCGGCTGCATACGCTTGATCCGGC
TACCTGCCCATTCGACCACCAAGCGAAACATCGCATCGAGCGAGCACGTACTCGGATGGAAGCCGGTCTT
GTCGATCAGGATGATCTGGACGAAGAGCATCAGGGGCTCGCGCCAGCCGAACTGTTCGCCAGGCTCAAGG
CGAGCATGCCCGACGGCGAGGATCTCGTCGTGACCCATGGCGATGCCTGCTTGCCGAATATCATGGTGGA
AAATGGCCGCTTTTCTGGATTCATCGACTGTGGCCGGCTGGGTGTGGCGGACCGCTATCAGGACATAGCG
TTGGCTACCCGTGATATTGCTGAAGAGCTTGGCGGCGAATGGGCTGACCGCTTCCTCGTGCTTTACGGTA
TCGCCGCTCCCGATTCGCAGCGCATCGCCTTCTATCGCCTTCTTGACGAGTTCTTCTGAGCGGGACTCTG
GGGTTCGAAATGACCGACCAAGCGACGCCCAACCTGCCATCACGAGATTTCGATTCCACCGCCGCCTTCT
ATGAAAGGTTGGGCTTCGGAATCGTTTTCCGGGACGCCGGCTGGATGATCCTCCAGCGCGGGGATCTCAT
GCTGGAGTTCTTCGCCCACCCTAGGGGGAGGCTAACTGAAACACGGAAGGAGACAATACCGGAAGGAACC
CGCGCTATGACGGCAATAAAAAGACAGAATAAAACGCACGGTGTTGGGTCGTTTGTTCATAAACGCGGGG
TTCGGTCCCAGGGCTGGCACTCTGTCGATACCCCACCGAGACCCCATTGGGGCCAATACGCCCGCGTTTC
TTCCTTTTCCCCACCCCACCCCCCAAGTTCGGGTGAAGGCCCAGGGCTCGCAGCCAACGTCGGGGCGGCA
GGCCCTGCCATAGCCTCAGGTTACTCATATATACTTTAGATTGATTTAAAACTTCATTTTTAATTTAAAA
GGATCTAGGTGAAGATCCTTTTTGATAATCTCATGACCAAAATCCCTTAACGTGAGTTTTCGTTCCACTG
AGCGTCAGACCCCGTAGAAAAGATCAAAGGATCTTCTTGAGATCCTTTTTTTCTGCGCGTAATCTGCTGC
TTGCAAACAAAAAAACCACCGCTACCAGCGGTGGTTTGTTTGCCGGATCAAGAGCTACCAACTCTTTTTC
CGAAGGTAACTGGCTTCAGCAGAGCGCAGATACCAAATACTGTTCTTCTAGTGTAGCCGTAGTTAGGCCA
CCACTTCAAGAACTCTGTAGCACCGCCTACATACCTCGCTCTGCTAATCCTGTTACCAGTGGCTGCTGCC
AGTGGCGATAAGTCGTGTCTTACCGGGTTGGACTCAAGACGATAGTTACCGGATAAGGCGCAGCGGTCGG
GCTGAACGGGGGGTTCGTGCACACAGCCCAGCTTGGAGCGAACGACCTACACCGAACTGAGATACCTACA
GCGTGAGCTATGAGAAAGCGCCACGCTTCCCGAAGGGAGAAAGGCGGACAGGTATCCGGTAAGCGGCAGG
GTCGGAACAGGAGAGCGCACGAGGGAGCTTCCAGGGGGAAACGCCTGGTATCTTTATAGTCCTGTCGGGT
TTCGCCACCTCTGACTTGAGCGTCGATTTTTGTGATGCTCGTCAGGGGGGCGGAGCCTATGGAAAAACGC
CAGCAACGCGGCCTTTTTACGGTTCCTGGCCTTTTGCTGGCCTTTTGCTCACATGTTCTTTCCTGCGTTA
TCCCCTGATTCTGTGGATAACCGTATTACCGCCATGCATTAGTTATTA
Features (pLannotate 1.2.2; 15 found; start..end, strand, type, name):
     52..355     +  enhancer       CMV enhancer: human cytomegalovirus immediate early enhancer
    356..559     +  promoter       CMV promoter: human cytomegalovirus (CMV) immediate early promoter
    604..1320    +  CDS            mEmerald: mEmerald is a basic (constitutively fluorescent) green fluorescent protein published in 1998, derived from Aequorea victoria. It is reported to be a very rapidly-maturing monomer with moderate acid sensitivity.
   1321..1355    +  misc_feature   MCS (fragment): multiple cloning site
   1375..3618    +  CDS            MAP7: MAP7_HUMAN - Experimental evidence at protein level: Swiss-Prot protein existence level 1. Microtubule-stabilizing protein that may play an important role during reorganization of microtubules during polarization and differentiation of epithelial cells. Associates with microtubules in a dynamic manner. May play a role in the formation of intercellular contacts. Colocalization with TRPV4 results in the redistribution of TRPV4 toward the membrane and may link cytoskeletal microfilaments. From Homo sapiens (Human).
   3644..3728    +  CDS            large T antigen (fragment): large T antigen from SV40 (simian virus 40)
   3751..3872    +  polyA_signal   SV40 poly(A) signal: SV40 polyadenylation signal
   3906..4334    -  rep_origin     f1 ori (sequence partly withheld): f1 bacteriophage origin of replication; arrow indicates direction of (+) strand synthesis
   4361..4465    +  promoter       AmpR promoter: bla
   4467..4824    +  promoter       SV40 promoter: SV40 enhancer and early promoter
   4859..5653    +  CDS            NeoR/KanR: aminoglycoside phosphotransferase from Tn5; aph(3')-II (or nptII); confers resistance to neomycin, kanamycin, and G418 (Geneticin®)
   5674..5826    +  CDS            ble (fragment): BLE_KLEPN - Experimental evidence at protein level: Swiss-Prot protein existence level 1. Binding protein with a strong affinity to the bleomycin family of antibiotics. Binds to CL990; an antimitotic-antibiotic compound. From Klebsiella pneumoniae.
   5885..5932    +  polyA_signal   HSV TK poly(A) signal: herpes simplex virus thymidine kinase polyadenylation signal (Cole and Stacy, 1985)
   6023..6039    -  polyA_signal   bGH poly(A) signal (fragment): bovine growth hormone polyadenylation signal
   6261..6849    +  rep_origin     ori: high-copy-number ColE1/pMB1/pBR322/pUC origin of replication
