[The description below was written by a language model from this plasmid's Addgene catalogue record and pLannotate feature annotations shown in this document.]
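Description:
mEmerald-Enconsin-C-18 is a mammalian expression plasmid of about 7 kb built on a C1-type fluorescent protein cloning vector. It is used to label microtubules in living or fixed cells. A human cytomegalovirus immediate early enhancer and promoter drive a single fusion open reading frame. The green fluorescent protein mEmerald, a rapidly maturing monomeric Aequorea victoria derivative (excitation 487 nm, emission 509 nm), sits at the N terminus. It is followed by a short remnant of the multiple cloning site that acts as a linker, and then by the human MAP7 coding sequence (enconsin, also called E-MAP-115), recorded as unmutated. An SV40 polyadenylation signal terminates the transcript. MAP7 is a microtubule-stabilizing protein that associates dynamically with microtubules, so the fusion protein decorates the microtubule network with green fluorescence.

The plasmid is propagated in E. coli through a high-copy ColE1/pUC-type origin. A single Tn5 aminoglycoside phosphotransferase gene (NeoR/KanR) serves both hosts. A bacterial bla-type promoter expresses it for kanamycin selection in bacteria. The adjacent SV40 enhancer and early promoter, paired with an HSV thymidine kinase polyadenylation signal, expresses it for G418 selection of stably transfected mammalian cells. An f1 bacteriophage origin is also present and would allow single-stranded DNA production. The automated annotation also reports short fragments of SV40 large T antigen, ble and a bGH poly(A) signal. These appear to be backbone remnants or incidental matches, not functional elements. The record does not state the cloning method. The stated purpose is microtubule localization, which fits use in fluorescence imaging of microtubule organization and dynamics in transfected cells.
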