Addgene plasmid #62753: mEmerald-Enconsin-C-18
Purpose: Localization: Microtubule, C1 Cloning Vector, Excitation:487, Emission:509
Depositing lab: Michael Davidson. Depositing organization: Florida State University, Tallahassee.
Backbone
  Vector backbone: C1 Cloning Vector
  Vector type: Mammalian Expression
  Selectable markers: Neomycin (select with G418)
Growth in bacteria
  Bacterial resistance: Kanamycin, 50 μg/mL
  Growth temperature: 37°C
  Growth strain: DH5alpha
  Copy number: High Copy
Gene/Insert
  Gene/Insert name: Enconsin
  Species: H. sapiens (human)
  Mutation: none
  Entrez Gene: MAP7 (a.k.a. E-MAP-115, EMAP115)
  Promoter: CMV
  Tag / fusion protein: mEmerald (N terminal on backbone)
  Cloning method: Unknown
  Sequencing primers: 5′ CMV-F; 3′ SV40pA-R
Terms and licenses: Academic/Nonprofit Terms; Industry Terms
How to cite: mEmerald-Enconsin-C-18 was a gift from Michael Davidson (Addgene plasmid # 62753 ; http://n2t.net/addgene:62753 ; RRID:Addgene_62753)
