>Addgene plasmid #62753 | mEmerald-Enconsin-C-18 | depositor partial sequence | sequence record 103322 | CMV-F
GTCAGGCCTAGTGACGTCAGATCCGCTAGCGCTACCGGTCGCCACCATGGTGAGCAAGGGCGAGGAGCTG
TTCACCGGGGTGGTGCCCATCCTGGTCGAGCTGGACGGCGACGTAAACGGCCACAAGTTCAGCGTGTCCG
GCGAGGGCGAGGGCGATGCCACCTACGGCAAGCTGACCCTGAAGTTCATCTGCACCACCGGCAAGCTGCC
CGTGCCCTGGCCCACCCTCGTGACCACCTTGACCTACGGCGTGCAGTGCTTCGCCCGCTACCCCGACCAC
ATGAAGCAGCACGACTTCTTCAAGTCCGCCATGCCCGAAGGCTACGTCCAGGAGCGCACCATCTTCTTCA
AGGACGACGGCAACTACAAGACCCGCGCCGAGGTGAAGTTCGAGGGCGACACCCTGGTGAACCGCATCGA
GCTGAAGGGCATCGACTTCAAGGAGGACGGCAACATCCTGGGGCACAAGCTGGAGTACAACTACAACAGC
CACAAGGTCTATATCACCGCCGACAAGCAGAAGAACGGCATCAAGGTGAACTTCAAGACCCGCCACAACA
TCGAGGACGGCAGCGTGCAGCTCGCCGACCACTACCAGCAGAACACCCCCATCGGCGACGGCCCCGTGCT
GCTGCCCGACAACCACTACCTGAGCACCCAGTCCAAGCTGAGCAAAGACCCCAACGAGAAGCGCGATCAC
ATGGTCCTGCTGGAGTTCGTGACCGCCGCCGGGATCACTCTCGGCATGGACGAGCTGTACAAGTCCGGAC
TCAGATCTCGAGCTCAAGCTTCGAATTCAGGGTCTGGAAGTGGTAGCGCGGAGCTAGGAGCTGGCGGCGA
CGGCCACAGGGGCGGCGACGGCGCAGTGCGAAGCGAAACAGCACCCGACAGCTACAAAGTGCAAGATAAG
AAAAATGCCTCCAGCCGCCCTGCCTCTGCAATTTCAGGACAAATAACAACCACTCAGGAAATAAACCAGA
CCCTCCGCCTGTTGTTACGTGTTGATGACCGGCAGCGGCTGGCCCGGGAGCGACGTGAGACGG
